Addgene plasmid #132069: pDONR221_SLC39A4
Purpose: Gateway entry clone with codon-optimized ORF sequence for subcloning into custom expression vectors
Depositing lab: RESOLUTE Consortium & Giulio Superti-Furga. Depositing organization: CeMM Research Center for Molecular Medicine. Publication: The RESOLUTE consortium: unlocking SLC transporters for drug discovery. Superti-Furga G, Lackner D, Wiedmer T, Ingles-Prieto A, Barbosa B, Girardi E, Goldmann U, Gurtl B, Klavins K, Klimek C, Lindinger S, Lineiro-Retes E, Muller AC, Onstein S, Redinger G, Reil D, Sedlyarov V, Wolf G, Crawford M, Everley R, ... Steppan CM. Nat Rev Drug Discov. 2020 Jul;19(7):429-430. doi: 10.1038/d41573-020-00056-6. PubMed 32265506.
Backbone
  Vector backbone: pDONR221
  Backbone manufacturer: Thermo Fisher Scientific
  Backbone size w/o insert (bp): 2550
  Vector type: Mammalian Expression
Growth in bacteria
  Bacterial resistance: Kanamycin, 50 μg/mL
  Growth temperature: 37°C
  Growth strain: Stbl3
  Copy number: High Copy
Gene/Insert
  Gene/Insert name: SLC39A4 (alt name: ZIP4, AWMS2, AEZ)
  Species: H. sapiens (human)
  Insert size (bp): 1941
  Entrez Gene: SLC39A4 (a.k.a. AEZ, AWMS2, ZIP4)
  Cloning method: Gateway Cloning
  Sequencing primers: 5′ M13-fwd; 3′ M13-rev
Terms and licenses: Academic/Nonprofit Terms; Industry Terms
Depositor comments: For more information on the full Resolute plasmid collection, please see www.addgene.org/depositor-collections/re-solute/. Please provide your feedback on this plasmid to the RESOLUTE consortium by filling out their RESOLUTE repository feedback form: https://forms.office.com/Pages/ResponsePage.aspx?id=0e05yklzmkS7rjFGQL4N7z4feCLQvEJAmVcOCM_u885UN1JJRko0Ukg4TVQwNTZLOUxPQVJWT1NHUCQlQCN0PWcu
How to cite: pDONR221_SLC39A4 was a gift from RESOLUTE Consortium & Giulio Superti-Furga (Addgene plasmid # 132069 ; http://n2t.net/addgene:132069 ; RRID:Addgene_132069)
