[The description below was written by a language model from this plasmid's Addgene catalogue record and pLannotate feature annotations shown in this document.]
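Description:
pDONR221_SLC39A4 is a Gateway entry clone built on the pDONR221 backbone, carrying a codon-optimized open reading frame for human SLC39A4 (also known as ZIP4, AEZ or AWMS2), a zinc transporter involved in cellular zinc homeostasis. It is part of a consortium collection of solute carrier (SLC) transporter clones. The sequenced plasmid is about 4.5 kb and is maintained in E. coli through a high-copy ColE1/pUC-type origin, with selection by the KanR aminoglycoside phosphotransferase gene, which confers kanamycin resistance.

The 1,941 bp SLC39A4 coding sequence sits between attL1 and attL2, the recombination sites used in the Gateway LR reaction. These sites allow the ORF to be transferred directionally and in frame into any attR-containing destination vector, which then supplies the promoter, tags and selection markers needed in the target system. Although the catalogue lists the vector type as mammalian expression, the feature table shows no eukaryotic promoter or polyadenylation signal upstream or downstream of the insert, so the entry clone itself is not an expression construct; it serves as a shuttle for subcloning, as the stated purpose indicates. Upstream of attL1 lie the rrnB T1 and T2 transcription terminators, which insulate the insert from read-through transcription in bacteria, and a T7 promoter lies just beyond attL2 in reverse orientation. Short lacI and lacZα fragments are annotated as backbone remnants with no evident functional role. M13 forward and reverse primer sites flank the cassette for sequence verification. No epitope tags or reporters are annotated, and the record does not state whether the ORF retains a stop codon.
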