Features (pLannotate 1.2.2; 10 found; start..end, strand, type, name):
    121..213     +  CDS            lacI (fragment): lac repressor; lacI; The lac repressor binds to the lac operator to inhibit transcription in E. coli. This inhibition can be relieved by adding lactose or isopropyl-β-D-thiogalactopyranoside (IPTG).
    268..295     -  terminator     rrnB T2 terminator: transcription terminator T2 from the E. coli rrnB gene
    427..470     +  terminator     rrnB T1 terminator: Escherichia coli rrnB; transcription terminator T1 from the E. coli rrnB gene
    517..553     -  CDS            lacZα (fragment): LacZα fragment of β-galactosidase; lacZ fragment
    569..668     +  protein_bind   attL1: mutant version of attL; recombination site for the Gateway® LR reaction LR Clonase™
    674..2614    +  CDS            SLC39A4: S39A4_HUMAN - Also known as ZIP4. Experimental evidence at transcript level: Swiss-Prot protein existence level 2. Plays an important role in cellular zinc homeostasis as a zinc transporter. Regulated in response to zinc availability (By similarity). From Homo sapiens (Human).
   2616..2715    -  protein_bind   attL2: mutant version of attL; recombination site for the Gateway® LR reaction LR Clonase™
   2733..2751    -  promoter       T7 promoter: promoter for bacteriophage T7 RNA polymerase
   2885..3694    +  CDS            KanR: aminoglycoside phosphotransferase; aph(3')-Ia; confers resistance to kanamycin in bacteria or G418 (Geneticin®) in eukaryotes
   3841..4429    +  rep_origin     ori: high-copy-number ColE1/pMB1/pBR322/pUC origin of replication
>Addgene plasmid #132069 | pDONR221_SLC39A4 | addgene full sequence | sequence record 262937 | Addgene NGS Result
CTTTCCTGCGTTATCCCCTGATTCTGTGGATAACCGTATTACCGCCTTTGAGTGAGCTGATACCGCTCGC
CGCAGCCGAACGACCGAGCGCAGCGAGTCAGTGAGCGAGGAAGCGGAAGAGCGCCCAATACGCAAACCGC
CTCTCCCCGCGCGTTGGCCGATTCATTAATGCAGCTGGCACGACAGGTTTCCCGACTGGAAAGCGGGCAG
TGAGCGCAACGCAATTAATACGCGTACCGCTAGCCAGGAAGAGTTTGTAGAAACGCAAAAAGGCCATCCG
TCAGGATGGCCTTCTGCTTAGTTTGATGCCTGGCAGTTTATGGCGGGCGTCCTGCCCGCCACCCTCCGGG
CCGTTGCTTCACAACGTTCAAATCCGCTCCCGGCGGATTTGTCCTACTCAGGAGAGCGTTCACCGACAAA
CAACAGATAAAACGAAAGGCCCAGTCTTCCGACTGAGCCTTTCGTTTTATTTGATGCCTGGCAGTTCCCT
ACTCTCGCGTTAACGCTAGCATGGATGTTTTCCCAGTCACGACGTTGTAAAACGACGGCCAGTCTTAAGC
TCGGGCCCCAAATAATGATTTTATTTTGACTGATAGTGACCTGTTCGTTGCAACACATTGATGAGCAATG
CTTTTTTATAATGCCAACTTTGTACAAAAAAGCAGGCTCCACCATGGCCTCTCTGGTGAGCCTGGAGCTG
GGACTGCTGCTGGCCGTGCTGGTGGTGACCGCAACAGCAAGCCCACCTGCAGGACTGCTGTCTCTGCTGA
CAAGCGGACAGGGCGCCCTGGATCAGGAGGCCCTGGGAGGACTGCTGAACACCCTGGCAGACAGGGTGCA
CTGCGCAAATGGACCCTGCGGCAAGTGTCTGTCTGTGGAGGATGCCCTGGGCCTGGGCGAGCCAGAGGGA
AGCGGACTGCCACCAGGACCTGTGCTGGAGGCAAGATACGTGGCAAGGCTGTCTGCCGCAGCCGTGCTGT
ATCTGAGCAACCCTGAGGGCACCTGTGAGGATGCAAGAGCAGGACTGTGGGCATCCCACGCAGACCACCT
GCTGGCCCTGCTGGAGTCCCCAAAGGCCCTGACACCCGGCCTGTCTTGGCTGCTGCAGAGGATGCAGGCA
AGAGCAGCAGGACAGACCCCAAAGATGGCATGCGTGGACATCCCCCAGCTGCTGGAGGAGGCCGTGGGAG
CAGGAGCACCAGGAAGCGCCGGAGGCGTGCTGGCCGCCCTGCTGGATCACGTGCGGTCTGGCAGCTGTTT
CCACGCCCTGCCATCCCCCCAGTACTTTGTGGACTTCGTGTTTCAGCAGCACAGCTCCGAGGTGCCAATG
ACCCTGGCAGAGCTGAGCGCCCTGATGCAGAGGCTGGGAGTGGGAAGGGAGGCACACTCCGATCACTCTC
ACAGGCACAGGGGAGCATCTAGCAGGGACCCTGTGCCACTGATCTCCTCTAGCAATTCCTCTAGCGTGTG
GGATACAGTGTGCCTGTCCGCCAGAGACGTGATGGCAGCATATGGACTGTCTGAGCAGGCAGGAGTGACC
CCTGAGGCATGGGCCCAGCTGAGCCCAGCCCTGCTGCAGCAGCAGCTGTCCGGAGCATGTACATCCCAGT
CTAGGCCTCCAGTGCAGGATCAGCTGAGCCAGTCCGAGCGGTACCTGTATGGCTCTCTGGCCACCCTGCT
GATCTGCCTGTGCGCCGTGTTCGGACTGCTGCTGCTGACCTGCACAGGCTGTAGAGGCGTGACCCACTAC
ATCCTGCAGACATTTCTGTCCCTGGCAGTGGGAGCAGTGACCGGCGACGCCGTGCTGCACCTGACACCCA
AGGTGCTGGGACTGCACACCCACAGCGAGGAGGGACTGTCCCCACAGCCTACATGGAGGCTGCTGGCAAT
GCTGGCAGGACTGTATGCCTTCTTTCTGTTCGAGAACCTGTTTAATCTGCTGCTGCCAAGGGACCCTGAG
GATCTGGAGGACGGCCCTTGCGGACACTCCTCTCACTCCCACGGAGGACACTCCCACGGCGTGTCTCTGC
AGCTGGCACCTTCTGAGCTGAGGCAGCCAAAGCCACCTCACGAGGGATCTAGAGCCGATCTGGTGGCCGA
GGAGAGCCCAGAGCTGCTGAACCCAGAGCCACGGAGACTGAGCCCAGAGCTGAGGCTGCTGCCTTACATG
ATCACCCTGGGCGATGCCGTGCACAATTTCGCAGACGGACTGGCAGTGGGAGCAGCCTTTGCCAGCTCCT
GGAAGACCGGACTGGCCACATCCCTGGCCGTGTTCTGCCACGAGCTGCCACACGAGCTGGGCGACTTTGC
CGCCCTGCTGCACGCAGGACTGAGCGTGCGCCAGGCCCTGCTGCTGAACCTGGCATCCGCCCTGACCGCC
TTCGCCGGCCTGTACGTGGCCCTGGCCGTGGGCGTGAGCGAGGAGTCCGAGGCATGGATCCTGGCAGTGG
CAACAGGCCTGTTCCTGTATGTGGCCCTGTGCGATATGCTGCCTGCCATGCTGAAGGTGCGGGACCCTAG
ACCATGGCTGCTGTTTCTGCTGCACAATGTGGGACTGCTGGGAGGATGGACAGTGCTGCTGCTGCTGAGC
CTGTATGAGGACGATATCACCTTTGACCCAGCTTTCTTGTACAAAGTTGGCATTATAAGAAAGCATTGCT
TATCAATTTGTTGCAACGAACAGGTCACTATCAGTCAAAATAAAATCATTATTTGCCATCCAGCTGATAT
CCCCTATAGTGAGTCGTATTACATGGTCATAGCTGTTTCCTGGCAGCTCTGGCCCGTGTCTCAAAATCTC
TGATGTTACATTGCACAAGATAAAAATATATCATCATGAACAATAAAACTGTCTGCTTACATAAACAGTA
ATACAAGGGGTGTTATGAGCCATATTCAACGGGAAACGTCGAGGCCGCGATTAAATTCCAACATGGATGC
TGATTTATATGGGTATAAATGGGCTCGCGATAATGTCGGGCAATCAGGTGCGACAATCTATCGCTTGTAT
GGGAAGCCCGATGCGCCAGAGTTGTTTCTGAAACATGGCAAAGGTAGCGTTGCCAATGATGTTACAGATG
AGATGGTCAGACTAAACTGGCTGACGGAATTTATGCCTCTTCCGACCATCAAGCATTTTATCCGTACTCC
TGATGATGCATGGTTACTCACCACTGCGATCCCCGGAAAAACAGCATTCCAGGTATTAGAAGAATATCCT
GATTCAGGTGAAAATATTGTTGATGCGCTGGCAGTGTTCCTGCGCCGGTTGCATTCGATTCCTGTTTGTA
ATTGTCCTTTTAACAGCGATCGCGTATTTCGTCTCGCTCAGGCGCAATCACGAATGAATAACGGTTTGGT
TGATGCGAGTGATTTTGATGACGAGCGTAATGGCTGGCCTGTTGAACAAGTCTGGAAAGAAATGCATAAA
CTTTTGCCATTCTCACCGGATTCAGTCGTCACTCATGGTGATTTCTCACTTGATAACCTTATTTTTGACG
AGGGGAAATTAATAGGTTGTATTGATGTTGGACGAGTCGGAATCGCAGACCGATACCAGGATCTTGCCAT
CCTATGGAACTGCCTCGGTGAGTTTTCTCCTTCATTACAGAAACGGCTTTTTCAAAAATATGGTATTGAT
AATCCTGATATGAATAAATTGCAGTTTCATTTGATGCTCGATGAGTTTTTCTAATCAGAATTGGTTAATT
GGTTGTAACACTGGCAGAGCATTACGCTGACTTGACGGGACGGCGCAAGCTCATGACCAAAATCCCTTAA
CGTGAGTTACGCGTCGTTCCACTGAGCGTCAGACCCCGTAGAAAAGATCAAAGGATCTTCTTGAGATCCT
TTTTTTCTGCGCGTAATCTGCTGCTTGCAAACAAAAAAACCACCGCTACCAGCGGTGGTTTGTTTGCCGG
ATCAAGAGCTACCAACTCTTTTTCCGAAGGTAACTGGCTTCAGCAGAGCGCAGATACCAAATACTGTTCT
TCTAGTGTAGCCGTAGTTAGGCCACCACTTCAAGAACTCTGTAGCACCGCCTACATACCTCGCTCTGCTA
ATCCTGTTACCAGTGGCTGCTGCCAGTGGCGATAAGTCGTGTCTTACCGGGTTGGACTCAAGACGATAGT
TACCGGATAAGGCGCAGCGGTCGGGCTGAACGGGGGGTTCGTGCACACAGCCCAGCTTGGAGCGAACGAC
CTACACCGAACTGAGATACCTACAGCGTGAGCTATGAGAAAGCGCCACGCTTCCCGAAGGGAGAAAGGCG
GACAGGTATCCGGTAAGCGGCAGGGTCGGAACAGGAGAGCGCACGAGGGAGCTTCCAGGGGGAAACGCCT
GGTATCTTTATAGTCCTGTCGGGTTTCGCCACCTCTGACTTGAGCGTCGATTTTTGTGATGCTCGTCAGG
GGGGCGGAGCCTATGGAAAAACGCCAGCAACGCGGCCTTTTTACGGTTCCTGGCCTTTTGCTGGCCTTTT
GCTCACATGTT
