>Addgene plasmid #132069 | pDONR221_SLC39A4 | depositor partial sequence | sequence record 253538 | Codon-optimized ORF of SLC39A4
ATGGCCTCTCTGGTGAGCCTGGAGCTGGGACTGCTGCTGGCCGTGCTGGTGGTGACCGCAACAGCAAGCC
CACCTGCAGGACTGCTGTCTCTGCTGACAAGCGGACAGGGCGCCCTGGATCAGGAGGCCCTGGGAGGACT
GCTGAACACCCTGGCAGACAGGGTGCACTGCGCAAATGGACCCTGCGGCAAGTGTCTGTCTGTGGAGGAT
GCCCTGGGCCTGGGCGAGCCAGAGGGAAGCGGACTGCCACCAGGACCTGTGCTGGAGGCAAGATACGTGG
CAAGGCTGTCTGCCGCAGCCGTGCTGTATCTGAGCAACCCTGAGGGCACCTGTGAGGATGCAAGAGCAGG
ACTGTGGGCATCCCACGCAGACCACCTGCTGGCCCTGCTGGAGTCCCCAAAGGCCCTGACACCCGGCCTG
TCTTGGCTGCTGCAGAGGATGCAGGCAAGAGCAGCAGGACAGACCCCAAAGATGGCATGCGTGGACATCC
CCCAGCTGCTGGAGGAGGCCGTGGGAGCAGGAGCACCAGGAAGCGCCGGAGGCGTGCTGGCCGCCCTGCT
GGATCACGTGCGGTCTGGCAGCTGTTTCCACGCCCTGCCATCCCCCCAGTACTTTGTGGACTTCGTGTTT
CAGCAGCACAGCTCCGAGGTGCCAATGACCCTGGCAGAGCTGAGCGCCCTGATGCAGAGGCTGGGAGTGG
GAAGGGAGGCACACTCCGATCACTCTCACAGGCACAGGGGAGCATCTAGCAGGGACCCTGTGCCACTGAT
CTCCTCTAGCAATTCCTCTAGCGTGTGGGATACAGTGTGCCTGTCCGCCAGAGACGTGATGGCAGCATAT
GGACTGTCTGAGCAGGCAGGAGTGACCCCTGAGGCATGGGCCCAGCTGAGCCCAGCCCTGCTGCAGCAGC
AGCTGTCCGGAGCATGTACATCCCAGTCTAGGCCTCCAGTGCAGGATCAGCTGAGCCAGTCCGAGCGGTA
CCTGTATGGCTCTCTGGCCACCCTGCTGATCTGCCTGTGCGCCGTGTTCGGACTGCTGCTGCTGACCTGC
ACAGGCTGTAGAGGCGTGACCCACTACATCCTGCAGACATTTCTGTCCCTGGCAGTGGGAGCAGTGACCG
GCGACGCCGTGCTGCACCTGACACCCAAGGTGCTGGGACTGCACACCCACAGCGAGGAGGGACTGTCCCC
ACAGCCTACATGGAGGCTGCTGGCAATGCTGGCAGGACTGTATGCCTTCTTTCTGTTCGAGAACCTGTTT
AATCTGCTGCTGCCAAGGGACCCTGAGGATCTGGAGGACGGCCCTTGCGGACACTCCTCTCACTCCCACG
GAGGACACTCCCACGGCGTGTCTCTGCAGCTGGCACCTTCTGAGCTGAGGCAGCCAAAGCCACCTCACGA
GGGATCTAGAGCCGATCTGGTGGCCGAGGAGAGCCCAGAGCTGCTGAACCCAGAGCCACGGAGACTGAGC
CCAGAGCTGAGGCTGCTGCCTTACATGATCACCCTGGGCGATGCCGTGCACAATTTCGCAGACGGACTGG
CAGTGGGAGCAGCCTTTGCCAGCTCCTGGAAGACCGGACTGGCCACATCCCTGGCCGTGTTCTGCCACGA
GCTGCCACACGAGCTGGGCGACTTTGCCGCCCTGCTGCACGCAGGACTGAGCGTGCGCCAGGCCCTGCTG
CTGAACCTGGCATCCGCCCTGACCGCCTTCGCCGGCCTGTACGTGGCCCTGGCCGTGGGCGTGAGCGAGG
AGTCCGAGGCATGGATCCTGGCAGTGGCAACAGGCCTGTTCCTGTATGTGGCCCTGTGCGATATGCTGCC
TGCCATGCTGAAGGTGCGGGACCCTAGACCATGGCTGCTGTTTCTGCTGCACAATGTGGGACTGCTGGGA
GGATGGACAGTGCTGCTGCTGCTGAGCCTGTATGAGGACGATATCACCTTT
